>Addgene plasmid #128135 | pBEAST_J23101-amidase | addgene full sequence | sequence record 252650 | Addgene NGS Result
CGCCTGATGCGTGAACGTGACGGACGTAACCACCGCGACATGTGTGTGCTGTTCCGCTGGCTCGGATACC
CTTACTCTGTTGAAAACGAATAGATAGGTTAAGGAACGGTTATTTCTGCGTAGATCTATCTTACACAGCA
TCACACTGGCTCACCTTCGGGTGGGCCTTTCTGCGTTTATATACTAGAGAGAGAATATAAAAAGCCAGAT
TATTAATCCGGCTTTTTTATTATTTAGGCAACTGAAACGATTCGGATCCTGTATTACTATTCTTAGGATA
CTAGAGGATGACCCCATCTGTTTACAGCTAGCTCAGTCCTAGGTATTATGCTAGCTAGTAGAGTCACACA
GGAAAGTAGTAGATGGCGACAATCCGTCCCGATGACAACGCAATTGACACGGCGGCCCGCCATTATGGCA
TCACCCTTGACCAAAGCGCGCGTCTTGAGTGGCCCGCACTTATTGACGGAGCCTTAGGGAGCTACGACGT
TGTTGACCAGCTGTACGCTGATGAAGCCACGCCGCCAACAACGTCGCGTGAACATACTGTCCCTACTGCT
AGCGAAAATCCCCTTTCCGCCTGGTACGTTACGACCTCTATCCCCCCCACAAGTGACGGAGTGTTGACTG
GACGCCGCGTCGCCATCAAAGATAACGTCACAGTAGCTGGCGTGCCAATGATGAACGGCTCGCGTACCGT
TGAGGGATTTACTCCGTCACGCGACGCCACTGTAGTCACTCGCCTGCTGGCTGCTGGTGCAACAGTAGCT
GGAAAGGCTGTCTGTGAGGACTTATGCTTTTCTGGCTCTAGTTTTACCCCAGCCTCGGGACCTGTTCGCA
ATCCCTGGGATCCGCAGCGCGAGGCAGGAGGAAGTTCCGGCGGAAGTGCAGCATTAGTAGCAAATGGCGA
TGTCGACTTCGCAATTGGAGGTGACCAGGGTGGCTCCATCCGTATCCCGGCTGCCTTTTGCGGCGTAGTC
GGCCACAAGCCTACATTTGGACTTGTACCATATACGGGAGCCTTCCCAATCGAACGCACGATTGACCACC
TTGGACCGATTACACGCACTGTCCATGACGCTGCACTTATGCTGTCAGTTATCGCAGGCCGCGATGGAAA
CGACCCTCGTCAAGCGGATAGTGTGGAAGCGGGCGACTACCTTAGTACTTTAGATAGCGACGTCGACGGG
TTACGTATCGGAATCGTACGTGAGGGTTTTGGCCACGCAGTCAGCCAACCGGAGGTAGACGACGCGGTTC
GTGCAGCGGCTCACAGCTTAGCAGAAATCGGATGCACAGTGGAAGAAGTGAACATTCCATGGCACCTGCA
TGCGTTTCATATCTGGAATGTGATTGCCACCGATGGCGGTGCTTACCAAATGTTAGACGGGAACGGTTAT
GGAATGAATGCAGAAGGTTTATACGACCCTGAACTTATGGCTCACTTCGCATCTCGTCGTCTTCAACATG
CAGATGCCTTGTCTGAAACCGTTAAGCTTGTAGCTCTGACCGGCCACCACGGGATTACGACATTAGGGGG
CGCTTCGTACGGGAAAGCCCGCAACTTGGTTCCGTTAGCGCGTGCAGCTTACGACACCGCGCTTCGTCAG
TTCGACGTGCTTGTAATGCCAACTTTACCTTATGTCGCCTCAGAATTACCAGCCAATGATGTCGACCGTG
CAACTTTTATTACTAAGGCGCTTGGTATGATCGCTAACACAGCACCTTTCGATGTAACAGGGCACCCGAG
CTTATCAGTTCCAGCTGGCCTTGTAAATGGGTTACCTGTCGGTATGATGATTACTGGAAAGACTTTTGAT
GATGCGACAGTGCTTCGTGTAGGGCGTGCCTTTGAGAAATTACGTGGGGCCTTTCCGACCCCTGCAGATC
ACATTTCGGATAGTGCCCCGCAATTAAGCCCTGCGTAATGAGCTTACTTTATCTGAGAATAGTCAATCTT
CGGAAATCCCAGGTGGCATGCTAAAAGTCTCGTAAAGCGTTCTATCAATAACCCGTTGGTGCCAGGCATC
AAATAAAACGAAAGGCTCAGTCGAAAGACTGGGCCTTTCGTTTTATCTGTTGTTTGTCGGTGAACGCTCT
CTACTAGAGTCACACTGGCTCACCTTCGGGTGGGCCTTTCTGCGTTTATACCGTCTCAGAATCGGCCGTG
AACAATAAAATAGTTTCGGTATTATTGACCACTTCCGAGTAGAATCGTGCTTCAGTAAGAGTCGACCGAT
GCCCTTGAGAGCCTTCAACCCAGTCAGCTCCTTCCGGTGGGCGCGGGGCATGACTATCGTCGCCGCACTT
ATGACTGTCTTCTTTATCATGCAACTCGTAGGACAGGTGCCGGCAGCGCTCTTCCGCTTCCTCGCTCACT
GACTCGCTGCGCTCGGTCGTTCGGCTGCGGCGAGCGGTATCAGCTCACTCAAAGGCGGTAATACGGTTAT
CCACAGAATCAGGGGATAACGCAGGAAAGAACATGTGAGCAAAAGGCCAGCAAAAGGCCAGGAACCGTAA
AAAGGCCGCGTTGCTGGCGTTTTTCCATAGGCTCCGCCCCCCTGACGAGCATCACAAAAATCGACGCTCA
AGTCAGAGGTGGCGAAACCCGACAGGACTATAAAGATACCAGGCGTTTCCCCCTGGAAGCTCCCTCGTGC
GCTCTCCTGTTCCGACCCTGCCGCTTACCGGATACCTGTCCGCCTTTCTCCCTTCGGGAAGCGTGGCGCT
TTCTCATAGCTCACGCTGTAGGTATCTCAGTTCGGTGTAGGTCGTTCGCTCCAAGCTGGGCTGTGTGCAC
GAACCCCCCGTTCAGCCCGACCGCTGCGCCTTATCCGGTAACTATCGTCTTGAGTCCAACCCGGTAAGAC
ACGACTTATCGCCACTGGCAGCAGCCACTGGTAACAGGATTAGCAGAGCGAGGTATGTAGGCGGTGCTAC
AGAGTTCTTGAAGTGGTGGCCTAACTACGGCTACACTAGAAGAACAGTATTTGGTATCTGCGCTCTGCTG
AAGCCAGTTACCTTCGGAAAAAGAGTTGGTAGCTCTTGATCCGGCAAACAAACCACCGCTGGTAGCGGTG
GTTTTTTTGTTTGCAAGCAGCAGATTACGCGCAGAAAAAAAGGATCTCAAGAAGATCCTTTGATCTTTTC
TACGGGGTCTGACGCTCAGTGGAACGAAAACTCACGTTAAGGGATTTTGGTCATGAGATTATCAAAAAGG
ATCTTCACCTAGATCCTTTTAAATTAAAAATGAAGTTTTAAATCAATCTAAAGTATATATGAGTAAACTT
GGTCTGACAGTTACCAATGCTTAATCAGTGAGGCACCTATCTCAGCGATCTGTCTATTTCGTTCATCCAT
AGTTGCCTGACTCCCCGTCGTGTAGATAACTACGATACGGGAGGGCTTACCATCTGGCCCCAGTGCTGCA
ATGATACCGCGAGACCCACGCTCACCGGCTCCAGATTTATCAGCAATAAACCAGCCAGCCGGAAGGGCCG
AGCGCAGAAGTGGTCCTGCAACTTTATCCGCCTCCATCCAGTCTATTAATTGTTGCCGGGAAGCTAGAGT
AAGTAGTTCGCCAGTTAATAGTTTGCGCAACGTTGTTGCCATTGCTACAGGCATCGTGGTGTCACGCTCG
TCGTTTGGTATGGCTTCATTCAGCTCCGGTTCCCAACGATCAAGGCGAGTTACATGATCCCCCATGTTGT
GCAAAAAAGCGGTTAGCTCCTTCGGTCCTCCGATCGTTGTCAGAAGTAAGTTGGCCGCAGTGTTATCACT
CATGGTTATGGCAGCACTGCATAATTCTCTTACTGTCATGCCATCCGTAAGATGCTTTTCTGTGACTGGT
GAGTACTCAACCAAGTCATTCTGAGAATAGTGTATGCGGCGACCGAGTTGCTCTTGCCCGGCGTCAACAC
GGGATAATACCGCGCCACATAGCAGAACTTTAAAAGTGCTCATCATTGGAAAACGTTCTTCGGGGCGAAA
ACTCTCAAGGATCTTACCGCTGTTGAGATCCAGTTCGATGTAACCCACTCGTGCACCCAACTGATCTTCA
GCATCTTTTACTTTCACCAGCGTTTCTGGGTGAGCAAAAACAGGAAGGCAAAATGCCGCAAAAAAGGGAA
TAAGGGCGACACGGAAATGTTGAATACTCATACTCTTCCTTTTTCAATATTATTGAAGCATTTATCAGGG
TTATTGTCTCATGAGCGGATACATATTTGAATGTATTTAGAAAAATAAACAAATAGGGGTTCCGCGCACA
TTTCCCCGAAAAGTGCCACCTGACGTCTAAGAAACCATTATTATCATGACATTAACCTATAAAAATAGGC
GTATCACGAGGCCCTTTCGTCTTCAAGAATTCTGGCGAATCCTCTGACCAGCCAGAAAACGACCTTTCTG
TGGTGAAACCGGATGCTGCAATTCAGAGCGCCAGCAAGTGGGGGACAGCAGAAGACCTGACCGCCGCAGA
GTGGATGTTTGACATGGTGAAGACTATCGCACCATCAGCCAGAAAACCGAATTTTGCTGGGTGGGCTAAC
GATATC
Features (pLannotate 1.2.2; 10 found; start..end, strand, type, name):
    148..175     +  terminator     T7Te terminator: phage T7 early transcription terminator
    304..335     +  promoter       J23119 promoter (fragment): bacterial promoter (Registry of Standard Biological Parts BBa J23119)
    363..1925    +  CDS            amdA: AMID_RHOER - Experimental evidence at protein level: Swiss-Prot protein existence level 1. Hydrolyzes propionamides efficiently, and also at a lower efficiency, acetamide, acrylamide and indoleacetamide. This enzyme seems to be stereospecific and can lead to the production of a single enantiomer. From Rhodococcus erythropolis (Arthrobacter picolinophilus).
   2030..2101    +  terminator     rrnB T1 terminator: transcription terminator T1 from the E. coli rrnB gene
   2117..2144    +  terminator     T7Te terminator: phage T7 early transcription terminator
   2231..2362    +  CDS            TcR (fragment): tetracycline efflux protein; tet; confers resistance to tetracycline
   2542..3130    -  rep_origin     ori: high-copy-number ColE1/pMB1/pBR322/pUC origin of replication
   3301..4161    -  CDS            AmpR: β-lactamase; bla; confers resistance to ampicillin, carbenicillin, and related antibiotics
   4162..4266    -  promoter       AmpR promoter: bla
   4368..60      +  CDS            O (fragment) (across the origin): VRPO_LAMBD - Protein inferred from homology: Swiss-Prot protein existence level 3. Necessary for the bidirectional replication of DNA. It interacts with the ori (origin of replication) region of the genome during the initiation of replication. From Escherichia phage lambda (Bacteriophage lambda).
