[The description below was written by a language model from this plasmid's Addgene catalogue record and pLannotate feature annotations shown in this document.]
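Description:
pBEAST_J23101-amidase is a high-copy bacterial expression plasmid built on pBEAST, a backbone adapted for use in E. coli cell-free transcription–translation systems. It is propagated in E. coli through a ColE1/pUC-type origin of replication and selected with ampicillin via a β-lactamase gene driven by its own bla promoter. The sequenced record is about 4.6 kb. It also contains short fragments annotated as part of a tetracycline resistance gene and part of the phage lambda O replication protein. These appear to be backbone remnants rather than functional genes, and the record assigns them no role.

The payload is an amidase from Rhodococcus erythropolis (EC 3.5.1.4), codon optimized for E. coli, which converts benzamide to benzoate. According to the catalogue entry, it is expressed from the constitutive Anderson-family promoter J23101 with the ribosome binding site B0032. The automated annotation labels the promoter region as a J23119 fragment, which is expected because the Anderson promoters are close sequence variants of J23119. The coding sequence is matched to the amdA amidase of R. erythropolis. It is followed by the rrnB T1 and T7Te terminators, and another T7Te terminator upstream of the promoter insulates the cassette from read-through transcription. The insert was assembled by BsaI Golden Gate cloning.

The construct supplies a metabolic transducer enzyme for synthetic biology. By turning benzamide into benzoate, it allows an input molecule to be converted into one that a downstream biosensor can detect. The associated work used such enzyme modules to build metabolic perceptron circuits for computation in biological systems.
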