Addgene plasmid #128135: pBEAST_J23101-amidase
Purpose: The cell-free adapted backbone, pBEAST, expressing the amidase enzyme gene (benzamid to benzoate) under control of the constitutive promoter J23101, and RBS B0032
Depositing lab: Jean-Loup Faulon. Depositing organization: INRAE Jouy-en-Josas. Publication: Metabolic perceptrons for neural computing in biological systems. Pandi A, Koch M, Voyvodic PL, Soudier P, Bonnet J, Kushwaha M, Faulon JL. Nat Commun. 2019 Aug 28;10(1):3880. doi: 10.1038/s41467-019-11889-0. PubMed 31462649.
Backbone
  Vector backbone: pBEAST
  Backbone size w/o insert (bp): 2987
  Vector type: Bacterial Expression, Synthetic Biology
Growth in bacteria
  Bacterial resistance: Ampicillin, 100 μg/mL
  Growth temperature: 37°C
  Growth strain: DH5alpha
  Copy number: High Copy
Gene/Insert
  Gene/Insert name: amidase (alt name: Benzamid amidase (EC: 3.5.1.4), UniProtKB - B4XEY3)
  Species: From Rhodococcus erythropolis, codon optimized for E. coli
  Promoter: J23101
  Cloning method: Restriction Enzyme; 5′ cloning site BsaI, golden gate (unknown if destroyed); 3′ cloning site BsaI, golden gate (unknown if destroyed)
  Sequencing primers: 5′ ggcaactgaaacgattcg; 3′ ttgatgcctggcaccaac
Terms and licenses: Academic/Nonprofit Terms; Industry Terms: Not Available to Industry
How to cite: pBEAST_J23101-amidase was a gift from Jean-Loup Faulon (Addgene plasmid # 128135 ; http://n2t.net/addgene:128135 ; RRID:Addgene_128135)
